LOCUS       Exported 5692 bp ds-DNA circular SYN 19-DEC-2018
DEFINITION  synthetic circular DNA
ACCESSION   .
VERSION     .
KEYWORDS    .
SOURCE      synthetic DNA construct
  ORGANISM  synthetic DNA construct
REFERENCE   1 (bases 1 to 5692)
  AUTHORS   .
  TITLE     Direct Submission
  JOURNAL   Exported Jan 17, 2019 from SnapGene Viewer 4.2.11
            http://www.snapgene.com
FEATURES             Location/Qualifiers
     source          1..5692
                     /organism="synthetic DNA construct"
                     /note="/dnas_title=KK901_pMVP_SB_Zeo"
     promoter        30..128
                     /note="bla promoter"
     gene            129..989
                     /label=Ampicillin
                     /note="Ampicillin"
     rep_origin      1134..1807
                     /label=pUC origin
                     /note="pUC origin"
     misc_feature    1925..1942
                     /label=nonstandard type: PCR_primer
                     /note="M13F(-21) *DON'T USE*"
                     /note="Doesn't prime efficiently"
     misc_feature    1986..1989
                     /label=tata
                     /note="tata"
     misc_feature    1990..2214
                     /label=Sleeping Beauty 5' ITR
                     /note="Sleeping Beauty 5' ITR"
                     /note="derived from from Addgene 26557"
     misc_feature    2222..2240
                     /label=nonstandard type: PCR_primer
                     /note="JH637"
                     /note="sequencing primer"
     misc_recomb     2241..2365
                     /label=attR1
                     /note="attR1"
     misc_feature    complement(2400..2422)
                     /label=nonstandard type: PCR_primer
                     /note="JH43"
                     /note="Invitrogen Primer 1"
                     /note="sequencing primer"
     gene            2474..3133
                     /label=Chlor
                     /note="Chlor"
                     /note="Chloramphenicol resistance gene"
     gene            3475..3780
                     /label=ccdB
                     /note="ccdB"
                     /note="ccdB gene"
     misc_feature    3681..3703
                     /label=nonstandard type: PCR_primer
                     /note="JH44"
                     /note="Invitrogen Primer 2"
                     /note="sequencing primer"
     misc_recomb     3821..3945
                     /label=attR2
                     /note="attR2"
     misc_feature    complement(3978..3996)
                     /label=nonstandard type: PCR_primer
                     /note="JH638"
                     /note="sequencing primer"
     promoter        3997..4305
                     /note="SV40 early promoter and origin"
     misc_feature    4226..4245
                     /label=nonstandard type: PCR_primer
                     /note="JH619"
                     /note="sequencing primer"
     promoter        4360..4426
                     /note="EM7 promoter"
     gene            4427..4801
                     /label=Zeocin resistance gene
                     /note="Zeocin resistance gene"
     polyA_signal    4828..5099
                     /label=TK Poly A signal
                     /note="TK Poly A signal"
     misc_feature    5177..5404
                     /label=Sleeping Beauty 3' ITR
                     /note="Sleeping Beauty 3' ITR"
                     /note="Derived from Addgene 26557"
     misc_feature    5405..5408
                     /label=tata
                     /note="tata"
     misc_feature    complement(5453..5470)
                     /label=nonstandard type: PCR_primer
                     /note="JH618"
                     /note="sequencing primer"
     misc_feature    complement(5506..5523)
                     /label=nonstandard type: PCR_primer
                     /note="JH622"
                     /note="sequencing primer"
ORIGIN
        1 gtggcacttt tcggggaaat gtgcgcggaa cccctatttg tttatttttc taaatacatt
       61 caaatatgta tccgctcatg agacaataac cctgataaat gcttcaataa tattgaaaaa
      121 ggaagagtat gagtattcaa catttccgtg tcgcccttat tccctttttt gcggcatttt
      181 gccttcctgt ttttgctcac ccagaaacgc tggtgaaagt aaaagatgct gaagatcagt
      241 tgggtgcacg agtgggttac atcgaactgg atctcaacag cggtaagatc cttgagagtt
      301 ttcgccccga agaacgtttt ccaatgatga gcacttttaa agttctgcta tgtggcgcgg
      361 tattatcccg tattgacgcc gggcaagagc aactcggtcg ccgcatacac tattctcaga
      421 atgacttggt tgagtactca ccagtcacag aaaagcatct tacggatggc atgacagtaa
      481 gagaattatg cagtgctgcc ataaccatga gtgataacac tgcggccaac ttacttctga
      541 caacgatcgg aggaccgaag gagctaaccg cttttttgca caacatgggg gatcatgtaa
      601 ctcgccttga tcgttgggaa ccggagctga atgaagccat accaaacgac gagcgtgaca
      661 ccacgatgcc tgtagcaatg gcaacaacgt tgcgcaaact attaactggc gaactactta
      721 ctctagcttc ccggcaacaa ttaatagact ggatggaggc ggataaagtt gcaggaccac
      781 ttctgcgctc ggcccttccg gctggctggt ttattgctga taaatctgga gccggtgagc
      841 gtgggtctcg cggtatcatt gcagcactgg ggccagatgg taagccctcc cgtatcgtag
      901 ttatctacac gacggggagt caggcaacta tggatgaacg aaatagacag atcgctgaga
      961 taggtgcctc actgattaag cattggtaac tgtcagacca agtttactca tatatacttt
     1021 agattgattt aaaacttcat ttttaattta aaaggatcta ggtgaagatc ctttttgata
     1081 atctcatgac caaaatccct taacgtgagt tttcgttcca ctgagcgtca gaccccgtag
     1141 aaaagatcaa aggatcttct tgagatcctt tttttctgcg cgtaatctgc tgcttgcaaa
     1201 caaaaaaacc accgctacca gcggtggttt gtttgccgga tcaagagcta ccaactcttt
     1261 ttccgaaggt aactggcttc agcagagcgc agataccaaa tactgtcctt ctagtgtagc
     1321 cgtagttagg ccaccacttc aagaactctg tagcaccgcc tacatacctc gctctgctaa
     1381 tcctgttacc agtggctgct gccagtggcg ataagtcgtg tcttaccggg ttggactcaa
     1441 gacgatagtt accggataag gcgcagcggt cgggctgaac ggggggttcg tgcacacagc
     1501 ccagcttgga gcgaacgacc tacaccgaac tgagatacct acagcgtgag ctatgagaaa
     1561 gcgccacgct tcccgaaggg agaaaggcgg acaggtatcc ggtaagcggc agggtcggaa
     1621 caggagagcg cacgagggag cttccagggg gaaacgcctg gtatctttat agtcctgtcg
     1681 ggtttcgcca cctctgactt gagcgtcgat ttttgtgatg ctcgtcaggg gggcggagcc
     1741 tatggaaaaa cgccagcaac gcggcctttt tacggttcct ggccttttgc tggccttttg
     1801 ctcacatgtt ctttcctgcg ttatcccctg attctgtgga taaccgtatt accgcctttg
     1861 agtgagctga taccgctcgc cgcagccgaa cgaccgagcg cagcgagtca gtgagcgagg
     1921 aagctgtaaa acgacggcca gtagctccac cgcggtggcg gccgctctag aactagtgta
     1981 caccctatac agttgaagtc ggaagtttac atacacttaa gttggagtca ttaaaactcg
     2041 tttttcaact actccacaaa tttcttgtta acaaacaata gttttggcaa gtcagttagg
     2101 acatctactt tgtgcatgac acaagtcatt tttccaacaa ttgtttacag acagattatt
     2161 tcacttataa ttcactgtat cacaattcca gtgggtcaga agtttacata cactaagttg
     2221 ggctgcagga attcgatatc acaagtttgt acaaaaaagc tgaacgagaa acgtaaaatg
     2281 atataaatat caatatatta aattagattt tgcataaaaa acagactaca taatactgta
     2341 aaacacaaca tatccagtca ctatggcggc cgcattaggc accccaggct ttacacttta
     2401 tgcttccggc tcgtataatg tgtggatttt gagttaggat ccgtcgagat tttcaggagc
     2461 taaggaagct aaaatggaga aaaaaatcac tggatatacc accgttgata tatcccaatg
     2521 gcatcgtaaa gaacattttg aggcatttca gtcagttgct caatgtacct ataaccagac
     2581 cgttcagctg gatattacgg cctttttaaa gaccgtaaag aaaaataagc acaagtttta
     2641 tccggccttt attcacattc ttgcccgcct gatgaatgct catccggaat tccgtatggc
     2701 aatgaaagac ggtgagctgg tgatatggga tagtgttcac ccttgttaca ccgttttcca
     2761 tgagcaaact gaaacgtttt catcgctctg gagtgaatac cacgacgatt tccggcagtt
     2821 tctacacata tattcgcaag atgtggcgtg ttacggtgaa aacctggcct atttccctaa
     2881 agggtttatt gagaatatgt ttttcgtctc agccaatccc tgggtgagtt tcaccagttt
     2941 tgatttaaac gtggccaata tggacaactt cttcgccccc gttttcacca tgggcaaata
     3001 ttatacgcaa ggcgacaagg tgctgatgcc gctggcgatt caggttcatc atgccgtttg
     3061 tgatggcttc catgtcggca gaatgcttaa tgaattacaa cagtactgcg atgagtggca
     3121 gggcggggcg taaacgcgtg gatccggctt actaaaagcc agataacagt atgcgtattt
     3181 gcgcgctgat ttttgcggta taagaatata tactgatatg tatacccgaa gtatgtcaaa
     3241 aagaggtatg ctatgaagca gcgtattaca gtgacagttg acagcgacag ctatcagttg
     3301 ctcaaggcat atatgatgtc aatatctccg gtctggtaag cacaaccatg cagaatgaag
     3361 cccgtcgtct gcgtgccgaa cgctggaaag cggaaaatca ggaagggatg gctgaggtcg
     3421 cccggtttat tgaaatgaac ggctcttttg ctgacgagaa caggggctgg tgaaatgcag
     3481 tttaaggttt acacctataa aagagagagc cgttatcgtc tgtttgtgga tgtacagagt
     3541 gatattattg acacgcccgg gcgacggatg gtgatccccc tggccagtgc acgtctgctg
     3601 tcagataaag tctcccgtga actttacccg gtggtgcata tcggggatga aagctggcgc
     3661 atgatgacca ccgatatggc cagtgtgccg gtctccgtta tcggggaaga agtggctgat
     3721 ctcagccacc gcgaaaatga catcaaaaac gccattaacc tgatgttctg gggaatataa
     3781 atgtcaggct cccttataca cagccagtct gcaggtcgac catagtgact ggatatgttg
     3841 tgttttacag tattatgtag tctgtttttt atgcaaaatc taatttaata tattgatatt
     3901 tatatcattt tacgtttctc gttcagcttt cttgtacaaa gtggtgatat caagcttatc
     3961 gataccgtcg acctcgacat ggtcatagct gttgacggtg tggaaagtcc ccaggctccc
     4021 cagcaggcag aagtatgcaa agcatgcatc tcaattagtc agcaaccagg tgtggaaagt
     4081 ccccaggctc cccagcaggc agaagtatgc aaagcatgca tctcaattag tcagcaacca
     4141 tagtcccgcc cctaactccg cccatcccgc ccctaactcc gcccagttcc gcccattctc
     4201 cgccccatgg ctgactaatt ttttttattt atgcagaggc cgaggccgcc tctgcctctg
     4261 agctattcca gaagtagtga ggaggctttt ttggaggcct aggcttttgc aaaaagctcc
     4321 cgggagcttg tatatccatt ttcggatctg atcagcacgt gttgacaatt aatcatcggc
     4381 atagtatatc ggcatagtat aatacgacaa ggtgaggaac taaaccatgg ccaagttgac
     4441 cagtgccgtt ccggtgctca ccgcgcgcga cgtcgccgga gcggtcgagt tctggaccga
     4501 ccggctcggg ttctcccggg acttcgtgga ggacgacttc gccggtgtgg tccgggacga
     4561 cgtgaccctg ttcatcagcg cggtccagga ccaggtggtg ccggacaaca ccctggcctg
     4621 ggtgttggtg cgcggcctgg acgagctgta cgccgagtgg tcggaggtcg tgtccacgaa
     4681 cttccgggac gcctccgggc cggccatgac cgagatcggc gagcagccgt gggggcggga
     4741 gttcgccctg cgcgacccgg ccggcaactg cgtgcacttc gtggccgagg agcaggactg
     4801 acgtaccggt tagtaatgag tttaaacggg ggaggctaac tgaaacacgg aaggagacaa
     4861 taccggaagg aacccgcgct atgacggcaa taaaaagaca gaataaaacg cacgggtgtt
     4921 gggtcgtttg ttcataaacg cggggttcgg tcccagggct ggcactctgt cgatacccca
     4981 ccgagacccc attggggcca atacgcccgc gtttcttcct tttccccacc ccacccccca
     5041 agttcgggtg aaggcccagg gctcgcagcc aacgtcgggg cggcaggccc tgccatagca
     5101 gatccggtta aatcaaaaga atagaccgag atagggtnnn nnnnnnnnnn nnnnnnnnnn
     5161 nnnnnnnnnn ngtacattga gtgtatgtaa acttctgacc cactgggaat gtgatgaaag
     5221 aaataaaagc tgaaatgaat cattctctct actattattc tgatatttca cattcttaaa
     5281 ataaagtggt gatcctaact gacctaagac agggaatttt tactaggatt aaatgtcagg
     5341 aattgtgaaa aagtgagttt aaatgtattt ggctaaggtg tatgtaaact tccgacttca
     5401 actgtatagg gattgtacaa aggnnnnnnn nnnnnnnnnn nnnnnnnnnn nnnnnnnnnn
     5461 nnnnnnnnnn nntnnnnnnn nnnnnnnnnn nnnnnnnnnn nnnnnnnnnn nnnnnnnnnn
     5521 nnnnnnnnnn nnnnnnnnnn nnnnnnnnnn nnnnnnnnnn nnnngnnnnn nnnnnnnnnn
     5581 nnnnnnnnnn nnnnnnnnnn nnnnnnnnnn nnnnnnnnnn nnnnnnnnnn nnnnnnnnnn
     5641 nnnnnnnnnn nnnnnnnnnn nnnnnnnnnn nnnnnnnnnn nnnnnnnnnc ag
//
