>Addgene plasmid #121868 | KK901: pMVP/SB/Zeo-DEST | addgene full sequence | sequence record 237494 | Addgene NGS Result
GTGGCACTTTTCGGGGAAATGTGCGCGGAACCCCTATTTGTTTATTTTTCTAAATACATTCAAATATGTA
TCCGCTCATGAGACAATAACCCTGATAAATGCTTCAATAATATTGAAAAAGGAAGAGTATGAGTATTCAA
CATTTCCGTGTCGCCCTTATTCCCTTTTTTGCGGCATTTTGCCTTCCTGTTTTTGCTCACCCAGAAACGC
TGGTGAAAGTAAAAGATGCTGAAGATCAGTTGGGTGCACGAGTGGGTTACATCGAACTGGATCTCAACAG
CGGTAAGATCCTTGAGAGTTTTCGCCCCGAAGAACGTTTTCCAATGATGAGCACTTTTAAAGTTCTGCTA
TGTGGCGCGGTATTATCCCGTATTGACGCCGGGCAAGAGCAACTCGGTCGCCGCATACACTATTCTCAGA
ATGACTTGGTTGAGTACTCACCAGTCACAGAAAAGCATCTTACGGATGGCATGACAGTAAGAGAATTATG
CAGTGCTGCCATAACCATGAGTGATAACACTGCGGCCAACTTACTTCTGACAACGATCGGAGGACCGAAG
GAGCTAACCGCTTTTTTGCACAACATGGGGGATCATGTAACTCGCCTTGATCGTTGGGAACCGGAGCTGA
ATGAAGCCATACCAAACGACGAGCGTGACACCACGATGCCTGTAGCAATGGCAACAACGTTGCGCAAACT
ATTAACTGGCGAACTACTTACTCTAGCTTCCCGGCAACAATTAATAGACTGGATGGAGGCGGATAAAGTT
GCAGGACCACTTCTGCGCTCGGCCCTTCCGGCTGGCTGGTTTATTGCTGATAAATCTGGAGCCGGTGAGC
GTGGGTCTCGCGGTATCATTGCAGCACTGGGGCCAGATGGTAAGCCCTCCCGTATCGTAGTTATCTACAC
GACGGGGAGTCAGGCAACTATGGATGAACGAAATAGACAGATCGCTGAGATAGGTGCCTCACTGATTAAG
CATTGGTAACTGTCAGACCAAGTTTACTCATATATACTTTAGATTGATTTAAAACTTCATTTTTAATTTA
AAAGGATCTAGGTGAAGATCCTTTTTGATAATCTCATGACCAAAATCCCTTAACGTGAGTTTTCGTTCCA
CTGAGCGTCAGACCCCGTAGAAAAGATCAAAGGATCTTCTTGAGATCCTTTTTTTCTGCGCGTAATCTGC
TGCTTGCAAACAAAAAAACCACCGCTACCAGCGGTGGTTTGTTTGCCGGATCAAGAGCTACCAACTCTTT
TTCCGAAGGTAACTGGCTTCAGCAGAGCGCAGATACCAAATACTGTTCTTCTAGTGTAGCCGTAGTTAGG
CCACCACTTCAAGAACTCTGTAGCACCGCCTACATACCTCGCTCTGCTAATCCTGTTACCAGTGGCTGCT
GCCAGTGGCGATAAGTCGTGTCTTACCGGGTTGGACTCAAGACGATAGTTACCGGATAAGGCGCAGCGGT
CGGGCTGAACGGGGGGTTCGTGCACACAGCCCAGCTTGGAGCGAACGACCTACACCGAACTGAGATACCT
ACAGCGTGAGCTATGAGAAAGCGCCACGCTTCCCGAAGGGAGAAAGGCGGACAGGTATCCGGTAAGCGGC
AGGGTCGGAACAGGAGAGCGCACGAGGGAGCTTCCAGGGGGAAACGCCTGGTATCTTTATAGTCCTGTCG
GGTTTCGCCACCTCTGACTTGAGCGTCGATTTTTGTGATGCTCGTCAGGGGGGCGGAGCCTATGGAAAAA
CGCCAGCAACGCGGCCTTTTTACGGTTCCTGGCCTTTTGCTGGCCTTTTGCTCACATGTTCTTTCCTGCG
TTATCCCCTGATTCTGTGGATAACCGTATTACCGCCTTTGAGTGAGCTGATACCGCTCGCCGCAGCCGAA
CGACCGAGCGCAGCGAGTCAGTGAGCGAGGAAGCTGTAAAACGACGGCCAGTAGCTCCACCGCGGTGGCG
GCCGCTCTAGAACTAGTGTACACCCTATACAGTTGAAGTCGGAAGTTTACATACACTTAAGTTGGAGTCA
TTAAAACTCGTTTTTCAACTACTCCACAAATTTCTTGTTAACAAACAATAGTTTTGGCAAGTCAGTTAGG
ACATCTACTTTGTGCATGACACAAGTCATTTTTCCAACAATTGTTTACAGACAGATTATTTCACTTATAA
TTCACTGTATCACAATTCCAGTGGGTCAGAAGTTTACATACACTAAGTTGGGCTGCAGGAATTCGATATC
ACAAGTTTGTACAAAAAAGCTGAACGAGAAACGTAAAATGATATAAATATCAATATATTAAATTAGATTT
TGCATAAAAAACAGACTACATAATACTGTAAAACACAACATATCCAGTCACTATGGCGGCCGCATTAGGC
ACCCCAGGCTTTACACTTTATGCTTCCGGCTCGTATAATGTGTGGATTTTGAGTTAGGATCCGTCGAGAT
TTTCAGGAGCTAAGGAAGCTAAAATGGAGAAAAAAATCACTGGATATACCACCGTTGATATATCCCAATG
GCATCGTAAAGAACATTTTGAGGCATTTCAGTCAGTTGCTCAATGTACCTATAACCAGACCGTTCAGCTG
GATATTACGGCCTTTTTAAAGACCGTAAAGAAAAATAAGCACAAGTTTTATCCGGCCTTTATTCACATTC
TTGCCCGCCTGATGAATGCTCATCCGGAATTCCGTATGGCAATGAAAGACGGTGAGCTGGTGATATGGGA
TAGTGTTCACCCTTGTTACACCGTTTTCCATGAGCAAACTGAAACGTTTTCATCGCTCTGGAGTGAATAC
CACGACGATTTCCGGCAGTTTCTACACATATATTCGCAAGATGTGGCGTGTTACGGTGAAAACCTGGCCT
ATTTCCCTAAAGGGTTTATTGAGAATATGTTTTTCGTCTCAGCCAATCCCTGGGTGAGTTTCACCAGTTT
TGATTTAAACGTGGCCAATATGGACAACTTCTTCGCCCCCGTTTTCACCATGGGCAAATATTATACGCAA
GGCGACAAGGTGCTGATGCCGCTGGCGATTCAGGTTCATCATGCCGTTTGTGATGGCTTCCATGTCGGCA
GAATGCTTAATGAATTACAACAGTACTGCGATGAGTGGCAGGGCGGGGCGTAAACGCGTGGATCCGGCTT
ACTAAAAGCCAGATAACAGTATGCGTATTTGCGCGCTGATTTTTGCGGTATAAGAATATATACTGATATG
TATACCCGAAGTATGTCAAAAAGAGGTATGCTATGAAGCAGCGTATTACAGTGACAGTTGACAGCGACAG
CTATCAGTTGCTCAAGGCATATATGATGTCAATATCTCCGGTCTGGTAAGCACAACCATGCAGAATGAAG
CCCGTCGTCTGCGTGCCGAACGCTGGAAAGCGGAAAATCAGGAAGGGATGGCTGAGGTCGCCCGGTTTAT
TGAAATGAACGGCTCTTTTGCTGACGAGAACAGGGGCTGGTGAAATGCAGTTTAAGGTTTACACCTATAA
AAGAGAGAGCCGTTATCGTCTGTTTGTGGATGTACAGAGTGATATTATTGACACGCCCGGGCGACGGATG
GTGATCCCCCTGGCCAGTGCACGTCTGCTGTCAGATAAAGTCTCCCGTGAACTTTACCCGGTGGTGCATA
TCGGGGATGAAAGCTGGCGCATGATGACCACCGATATGGCCAGTGTGCCGGTCTCCGTTATCGGGGAAGA
AGTGGCTGATCTCAGCCACCGCGAAAATGACATCAAAAACGCCATTAACCTGATGTTCTGGGGAATATAA
ATGTCAGGCTCCCTTATACACAGCCAGTCTGCAGGTCGACCATAGTGACTGGATATGTTGTGTTTTACAG
TATTATGTAGTCTGTTTTTTATGCAAAATCTAATTTAATATATTGATATTTATATCATTTTACGTTTCTC
GTTCAGCTTTCTTGTACAAAGTGGTGATATCAAGCTTATCGATACCGTCGACCTCGACATGGTCATAGCT
GTTGACGGTGTGGAAAGTCCCCAGGCTCCCCAGCAGGCAGAAGTATGCAAAGCATGCATCTCAATTAGTC
AGCAACCAGGTGTGGAAAGTCCCCAGGCTCCCCAGCAGGCAGAAGTATGCAAAGCATGCATCTCAATTAG
TCAGCAACCATAGTCCCGCCCCTAACTCCGCCCATCCCGCCCCTAACTCCGCCCAGTTCCGCCCATTCTC
CGCCCCATGGCTGACTAATTTTTTTTATTTATGCAGAGGCCGAGGCCGCCTCTGCCTCTGAGCTATTCCA
GAAGTAGTGAGGAGGCTTTTTTGGAGGCCTAGGCTTTTGCAAAAAGCTCCCGGGAGCTTGTATATCCATT
TTCGGATCTGATCAGCACGTGTTGACAATTAATCATCGGCATAGTATATCGGCATAGTATAATACGACAA
GGTGAGGAACTAAACCATGGCCAAGTTGACCAGTGCCGTTCCGGTGCTCACCGCGCGCGACGTCGCCGGA
GCGGTCGAGTTCTGGACCGACCGGCTCGGGTTCTCCCGGGACTTCGTGGAGGACGACTTCGCCGGTGTGG
TCCGGGACGACGTGACCCTGTTCATCAGCGCGGTCCAGGACCAGGTGGTGCCGGACAACACCCTGGCCTG
GGTGTTGGTGCGCGGCCTGGACGAGCTGTACGCCGAGTGGTCGGAGGTCGTGTCCACGAACTTCCGGGAC
GCCTCCGGGCCGGCCATGACCGAGATCGGCGAGCAGCCGTGGGGGCGGGAGTTCGCCCTGCGCGACCCGG
CCGGCAACTGCGTGCACTTCGTGGCCGAGGAGCAGGACTGACGTACCGGTTAGTAATGAGTTTAAACGGG
GGAGGCTAACTGAAACACGGAAGGAGACAATACCGGAAGGAACCCGCGCTATGACGGCAATAAAAAGACA
GAATAAAACGCACGGGTGTTGGGTCGTTTGTTCATAAACGCGGGGTTCGGTCCCAGGGCTGGCACTCTGT
CGATACCCCACCGAGACCCCATTGGGGCCAATACGCCCGCGTTTCTTCCTTTTCCCCACCCCACCCCCCA
AGTTCGGGTGAAGGCCCAGGGCTCGCAGCCAACGTCGGGGCGGCAGGCCCTGCCATAGCAGATCCGGTTA
AATCAAAAGAATAGACCGAGATAGGGT
[34 nt withheld, positions 5138-5171]
GTACATTGAGTGTATGTAAACTTCTGACCCACTGGGAATGTGATGAAAGAAATAAAAGCTGAAATGAATC
ATTCTCTCTACTATTATTCTGATATTTCACATTCTTAAAATAAAGTGGTGATCCTAACTGACCTAAGACA
GGGAATTTTTACTAGGATTAAATGTCAGGAATTGTGAAAAAGTGAGTTTAAATGTATTTGGCTAAGGTGT
ATGTAAACTTCCGACTTCAACTGTATAGGGATTGTACAAAGG
[49 nt withheld, positions 5424-5472]
T
[91 nt withheld, positions 5474-5564]
G
[124 nt withheld, positions 5566-5689]
CAG
Features (pLannotate 1.2.2; 21 found; start..end, strand, type, name):
     24..128     +  promoter       AmpR promoter: bla
    129..989     +  CDS            AmpR: β-lactamase; bla; confers resistance to ampicillin, carbenicillin, and related antibiotics
   1160..1748    +  rep_origin     ori: high-copy-number ColE1/pMB1/pBR322/pUC origin of replication
   1925..1942    -  CDS            lacZα (fragment): LacZα fragment of β-galactosidase; lacZ fragment
   1943..1978    +  misc_feature   MCS (fragment): pBluescript multiple cloning site
   2220..2241    +  misc_feature   MCS (fragment): pBluescript multiple cloning site
   2241..2365    +  protein_bind   attR1: mutant version of attR; recombination site for the Gateway® LR reaction LR Clonase™
   2390..2420    +  promoter       lac UV5 promoter: E. coli lac promoter with an "up" mutation
   2444..2473    +  promoter       cat promoter (fragment): promoter of the E. coli cat gene encoding chloramphenicol acetyltransferase
   2474..3133    +  CDS            CmR: chloramphenicol acetyltransferase; cat; confers resistance to chloramphenicol
   3312..3470    +  CDS            ccdA (fragment): CCDA_ECO57 - Also known as H, letA. Experimental evidence at protein level: Swiss-Prot protein existence level 1. Antitoxin component of a type II toxin-antitoxin (TA) system which inhibits the post-segregational killing (PSK) of plasmid-free cells, also referred to as a plasmid addiction system. Binds to and blocks the activity of CcdB; will also remove bound CcdB protein from the CcdB-GyrA complex by forming a CcdA-CcdB complex, a process termed rejuvenation. Functions as a transcriptional corepressor for the ccdAB operon, repression also requires CcdB (By similarity). From Escherichia coli
   3475..3777    +  CDS            ccdB: CCDB_ECOLI - Also known as G, letB, letD. Experimental evidence at protein level: Swiss-Prot protein existence level 1. Toxic component of a type II toxin-antitoxin (TA) system, functioning in plasmid maintainence. Responsible for the post- segregational killing (PSK) of plasmid-free cells, also referred to as a plasmid addiction system. Half-life of over 2 hours. Cell killing by CcdB is accompanied by filamentation, defects in chromosome and plasmid segregation, defects in cell division, formation of anucleate cells, decreased DNA synthesis and plasmid loss. Interferes with the activity of DN
   3821..3945    -  protein_bind   attR2: mutant version of attR; recombination site for the Gateway® LR reaction LR Clonase™
   3946..3977    +  misc_feature   MCS (fragment): pBluescript multiple cloning site
   3997..4313    +  promoter       SV40 promoter: SV40 enhancer and early promoter
   4361..4408    +  promoter       EM7 promoter: synthetic bacterial promoter&nbsp
   4427..4801    +  CDS            BleoR: antibiotic-binding protein; Sh ble from Streptoalloteichus hindustanus; confers resistance to bleomycin, phleomycin, and Zeocin™
   4885..4933    +  polyA_signal   HSV TK poly(A) signal: herpes simplex virus thymidine kinase polyadenylation signal (Cole and Stacy, 1985)
   5024..5040    -  polyA_signal   bGH poly(A) signal (fragment): bovine growth hormone polyadenylation signal
   5109..5171    -  rep_origin     f1 ori (fragment) (sequence partly withheld): f1 bacteriophage origin of replication; arrow indicates direction of (+) strand synthesis
   5418..5689    -  rep_origin     f1 ori (fragment) (sequence partly withheld): f1 bacteriophage origin of replication; arrow indicates direction of (+) strand synthesis
