[The description below was written by a language model from this plasmid's Addgene catalogue record, the feature table of its GenBank file and pLannotate feature annotations shown in this document.]
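Description:
KK901: pMVP/SB/Zeo-DEST is an empty Gateway destination vector from the pMVP modular cloning platform, built on the JN607 backbone as a Sleeping Beauty transposon plasmid for mammalian expression. The 5.7 kb circular plasmid replicates in E. coli from a high-copy pUC origin and carries a bla-driven ampicillin resistance gene outside the transposon. Because it retains the Gateway counter-selection cassette, it is propagated in a ccdB-tolerant strain under combined ampicillin and chloramphenicol selection.

The transposon is bounded by the Sleeping Beauty 5' and 3' inverted terminal repeats, each flanked by an annotated TA-containing "tata" motif, consistent with the TA dinucleotide target that the transposase uses. Between the repeats sit two modules. The first is the attR1–attR2 Gateway cassette, containing the chloramphenicol acetyltransferase gene and the ccdB toxin gene. An LR recombination swaps this cassette for the entry-clone elements, and loss of ccdB allows recombinants to be selected in standard strains. No mammalian promoter or polyadenylation signal is annotated around the attR sites, so those elements are presumably supplied by the incoming pMVP modules; the record does not say this explicitly. The second module is a Zeocin resistance cassette in which Sh ble is placed behind both the SV40 early promoter/origin and the bacterial EM7 promoter and is terminated by an HSV TK poly(A) signal, giving selection in mammalian cells and potentially also in bacteria.

Once loaded with a transgene and co-delivered with a source of Sleeping Beauty transposase, which this plasmid does not encode, the ITR-flanked region can integrate into the host genome, allowing Zeocin selection of stable lines. Several annotated sequencing primer sites flank the recombination junctions. The depositor comment and the feature notes cite different source plasmids for the ITRs.
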