Addgene plasmid #121868: KK901: pMVP/SB/Zeo-DEST
Purpose: (Empty Backbone) pMVP destination vector, empty Sleeping Beauty transposon vector backbone w/ Zeo selection cassette
Depositing lab: Christopher Newgard. Depositing organization: Duke University. Publication: Creation of versatile cloning platforms for transgene expression and dCas9-based epigenome editing. Haldeman JM, Conway AE, Arlotto ME, Slentz DH, Muoio DM, Becker TC, Newgard CB. Nucleic Acids Res. 2018 Dec 27. pii: 5264291. doi: 10.1093/nar/gky1286. PubMed 30590691.
Backbone
  Vector backbone: JN607
  Backbone manufacturer: Newgard Lab
  Backbone size (bp): 4237
  Vector type: Mammalian Expression ; Sleeping Beauty Transposon, pMVP Gateway Destination Vector
  Selectable markers: Zeocin
Growth in bacteria
  Bacterial resistance: Chloramphenicol and Ampicillin, 25 & 100 μg/mL
  Growth temperature: 37°C
  Growth strain: ccdB Survival
  Copy number: High Copy
Gene/Insert
  Gene/Insert name: Gateway selection cassette (ccdb gene + Chlor resistance gene)
  Species: Synthetic
  Insert size (bp): 1455
  Cloning method: Gibson Cloning
Terms and licenses: Academic/Nonprofit Terms; Industry Terms: Not Available to Industry
Depositor comments: Sleeping Beauty ITR sequences derived from Addgene #26565
How to cite: KK901: pMVP/SB/Zeo-DEST was a gift from Christopher Newgard (Addgene plasmid # 121868 ; http://n2t.net/addgene:121868 ; RRID:Addgene_121868)
